Addgene plasmid #207689: qTAG-N-Puro-mScarlet
Purpose: (Empty Backbone) Empty N-terminus donor cassette. Integrate homology arms to target the N-terminus insertion of a Puro-2A-mScarlet cassette
Depositing lab: Laurence Pelletier. Depositing organization: Sinai Health System. Publication: qTAG: an adaptable plasmid scaffold for CRISPR-based endogenous tagging. Philip R, Sharma A, Matellan L, Erpf AC, Hsu WH, Tkach JM, Wyatt HDM, Pelletier L. EMBO J. 2024 Dec 12. doi: 10.1038/s44318-024-00337-5. PubMed 39668248.
Backbone
  Vector backbone: pUC19
  Backbone manufacturer: Invitrogen
  Backbone size (bp): 2686
  Vector type: Mammalian Expression, CRISPR ; Donor Cassette
  Selectable markers: Puromycin
Growth in bacteria
  Bacterial resistance: Ampicillin, 100 μg/mL
  Growth temperature: 37°C
  Growth strain: DH5alpha
  Copy number: High Copy
Gene/Insert
  Gene/Insert name: None
Terms and licenses: Academic/Nonprofit Terms; Industry Terms: Not Available to Industry
Depositor comments: Please visit https://www.biorxiv.org/content/10.1101/2023.11.01.565029v3 for bioRxiv preprint.
How to cite: qTAG-N-Puro-mScarlet was a gift from Laurence Pelletier (Addgene plasmid # 207689 ; http://n2t.net/addgene:207689 ; RRID:Addgene_207689)
