[The description below was written by a language model from this plasmid's Addgene catalogue record and pLannotate feature annotations shown in this document.]
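Description:
qTAG-N-Puro-mScarlet is an empty donor plasmid from the qTAG scaffold series for CRISPR-based endogenous tagging in mammalian cells. It is built on the pUC19 backbone and is about 4.2 kb in the sequenced record. It replicates in E. coli at high copy from the ColE1/pUC origin and is selected with ampicillin through the β-lactamase gene and its own promoter. Remnants of the pUC19 cloning region (lacZα fragment, lac promoter, lac operator, CAP binding site) flank the cassette. Short annotated fragments of lacI, bom and rop appear to be backbone-derived partial matches rather than functional elements.

The payload is a promoterless tagging cassette with a puromycin N-acetyltransferase coding sequence followed by the red fluorescent protein mScarlet. The catalogue entry describes it as Puro-2A-mScarlet, although the 2A element is not annotated separately in the feature table. No mammalian promoter is annotated. This fits a design in which users clone homology arms for a gene of interest on either side of the cassette. After a Cas9-induced break is repaired by homology-directed repair, the cassette sits in frame at the N-terminus of the endogenous gene. The native promoter would then drive both the resistance marker and the mScarlet fusion, and the 2A sequence would release the puromycin marker from the tagged protein, so puromycin enriches for correctly integrated cells. The resistance gene is flanked by lox71 and lox66, mutant loxP sites that should allow Cre-mediated removal of the selection marker after enrichment. No gene-specific insert or homology arms are present as deposited, and guide RNA and Cas9 must be supplied separately.
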