Features (pLannotate 1.2.2; 14 found; start..end, strand, type, name):
    137..236     +  misc_feature   bom (fragment): basis of mobility region from pBR322
    242..399     -  CDS            lacZα (fragment): LacZα fragment of β-galactosidase; lacZ fragment
    423..456     +  protein_bind   lox71: Left element (LE) mutant of loxP (Araki et al., 2010). Cre-mediated recombination occurs in the 8-bp core sequence (GCATACAT). Cre recombinase
    465..1061    +  CDS            PuroR (fragment): puromycin N-acetyltransferase; pac from Streptomyces; confers resistance to puromycin
   1134..1167    +  protein_bind   lox66: Right element (RE) mutant of loxP (Araki et al., 2010). Cre-mediated recombination occurs in the 8-bp core sequence (GCATACAT). Cre recombinase
   1248..1943    +  CDS            mScarlet: mScarlet is a basic (constitutively fluorescent) red fluorescent protein published in 2016, derived from synthetic construct. It has moderate acid sensitivity.
   2034..2050    -  protein_bind   lac operator: The lac repressor binds to the lac operator to inhibit transcription in E. coli. This inhibition can be relieved by adding lactose or isopropyl-β-D-thiogalactopyranoside (IPTG). lac repressor encoded by lacI
   2058..2088    -  promoter       lac promoter: promoter for the E. coli lac operon
   2103..2124    -  protein_bind   CAP binding site: CAP binding activates transcription in the presence of cAMP. E. coli catabolite activator protein
   2137..2229    -  CDS            lacI (fragment): lac repressor; lacI; The lac repressor binds to the lac operator to inhibit transcription in E. coli. This inhibition can be relieved by adding lactose or isopropyl-β-D-thiogalactopyranoside (IPTG).
   2412..3000    -  rep_origin     ori: high-copy-number ColE1/pMB1/pBR322/pUC origin of replication
   3171..4031    -  CDS            AmpR: β-lactamase; bla; confers resistance to ampicillin, carbenicillin, and related antibiotics
   4032..4136    -  promoter       AmpR promoter: bla
   4231..35      +  CDS            rop (fragment) (across the origin): Rop protein, which maintains plasmids at low copy number; rop
>Addgene plasmid #207689 | qTAG-N-Puro-mScarlet | addgene full sequence | sequence record 413752 | Addgene NGS Result
TCGCGCGTTTCGGTGATGACGGTGAAAACCTCTGACACATGCAGCTCCCGGAGACGGTCACAGCTTGTCT
GTAAGCGGATGCCGGGAGCAGACAAGCCCGTCAGGGCGCGTCAGCGGGTGTTGGCGGGTGTCGGGGCTGG
CTTAACTATGCGGCATCAGAGCAGATTGTACTGAGAGTGCACCATATGCGGTGTGAAATACCGCACAGAT
GCGTAAGGAGAAAATACCGCATCAGGCGCCATTCGCCATTCAGGCTGCGCAACTGTTGGGAAGGGCGATC
GGTGCGGGCCTCTTCGCTATTACGCCAGCTGGCGAAAGGGGGATGTGCTGCAAGGCGATTAAGTTGGGTA
ACGCCAGGGTTTTCCCAGTCACGACGTTGTAAAACGACGGCCAGTGAATTCGGCAAGAGCAAGACCGGTA
GCTACCGTTCGTATAGCATACATTATACGAAGTTATCTGCTAGCATGACCGAGTACAAGCCCACGGTGCG
CCTCGCCACCCGCGACGACGTCCCCAGGGCCGTACGCACCCTCGCCGCCGCGTTCGCCGACTACCCCGCC
ACGCGCCACACCGTCGATCCGGACCGCCACATCGAGCGGGTCACCGAGCTGCAAGAACTCTTCCTCACGC
GCGTCGGGCTCGACATCGGCAAGGTGTGGGTCGCGGACGACGGCGCCGCGGTGGCGGTCTGGACCACGCC
GGAGAGCGTCGAAGCGGGGGCGGTGTTCGCCGAGATCGGCCCGCGCATGGCCGAGTTGAGCGGTTCCCGG
CTGGCCGCGCAGCAACAGATGGAAGGCCTCCTGGCGCCGCACCGGCCCAAGGAGCCCGCGTGGTTCCTGG
CCACCGTCGGCGTCTCGCCCGACCACCAGGGCAAGGGTCTGGGCAGCGCCGTCGTGCTCCCCGGAGTGGA
GGCGGCCGAGCGCGCCGGGGTGCCCGCCTTCCTGGAGACCTCCGCGCCCCGCAACCTCCCCTTCTACGAG
CGGCTCGGCTTCACCGTCACCGCCGACGTCGAGGTGCCCGAAGGACCGCGCACCTGGTGCATGACCCGCA
AGCCCGGTGCCGGATCCGGAGCTACTAACTTCAGCCTGCTGAAGCAGGCCGGAGACGTGGAGGAGAACCC
TGGACCTTCTAGAATAACTTCGTATAGCATACATTATACGAACGGTAGCACGCGTGGAGGTGGCGGTTCC
GGCAAGCCCATCCCCAACCCCCTGCTGGGCCTGGACAGCACCGGAGGTGGCGGATCAATGGTGAGCAAGG
GCGAGGCAGTGATCAAGGAGTTCATGCGGTTCAAGGTGCACATGGAGGGCTCCATGAACGGCCACGAGTT
CGAGATCGAGGGCGAGGGCGAGGGCCGCCCCTACGAGGGCACCCAGACCGCCAAGCTGAAGGTGACCAAG
GGTGGCCCCCTGCCCTTCTCCTGGGACATCCTGTCCCCTCAGTTCATGTACGGCTCCAGGGCCTTCACCA
AGCACCCCGCCGACATCCCCGACTACTATAAGCAGTCCTTCCCCGAGGGCTTCAAGTGGGAGCGCGTGAT
GAACTTCGAGGACGGCGGCGCCGTGACCGTGACCCAGGACACCTCCCTGGAGGACGGCACCCTGATCTAC
AAGGTGAAGCTCCGCGGCACCAACTTCCCTCCTGACGGCCCCGTAATGCAGAAGAAGACAATGGGCTGGG
AAGCGTCCACCGAGCGGTTGTACCCCGAGGACGGCGTGCTGAAGGGCGACATTAAGATGGCCCTGCGCCT
GAAGGACGGCGGCCGCTACCTGGCGGACTTCAAGACCACCTACAAGGCCAAGAAGCCCGTGCAGATGCCC
GGCGCCTACAACGTCGACCGCAAGTTGGACATCACCTCCCACAACGAGGACTACACCGTGGTGGAACAGT
ACGAACGCTCCGAGGGCCGCCACTCCACCGGCGGCATGGACGAGCTGTACAAGGGTGGAGGCGGATCTCT
CGAGGGAGGAAGCGGAGGATCTGGCGGTACCAAGCTTGGCGTAATCATGGTCATAGCTGTTTCCTGTGTG
AAATTGTTATCCGCTCACAATTCCACACAACATACGAGCCGGAAGCATAAAGTGTAAAGCCTGGGGTGCC
TAATGAGTGAGCTAACTCACATTAATTGCGTTGCGCTCACTGCCCGCTTTCCAGTCGGGAAACCTGTCGT
GCCAGCTGCATTAATGAATCGGCCAACGCGCGGGGAGAGGCGGTTTGCGTATTGGGCGCTCTTCCGCTTC
CTCGCTCACTGACTCGCTGCGCTCGGTCGTTCGGCTGCGGCGAGCGGTATCAGCTCACTCAAAGGCGGTA
ATACGGTTATCCACAGAATCAGGGGATAACGCAGGAAAGAACATGTGAGCAAAAGGCCAGCAAAAGGCCA
GGAACCGTAAAAAGGCCGCGTTGCTGGCGTTTTTCCATAGGCTCCGCCCCCCTGACGAGCATCACAAAAA
TCGACGCTCAAGTCAGAGGTGGCGAAACCCGACAGGACTATAAAGATACCAGGCGTTTCCCCCTGGAAGC
TCCCTCGTGCGCTCTCCTGTTCCGACCCTGCCGCTTACCGGATACCTGTCCGCCTTTCTCCCTTCGGGAA
GCGTGGCGCTTTCTCATAGCTCACGCTGTAGGTATCTCAGTTCGGTGTAGGTCGTTCGCTCCAAGCTGGG
CTGTGTGCACGAACCCCCCGTTCAGCCCGACCGCTGCGCCTTATCCGGTAACTATCGTCTTGAGTCCAAC
CCGGTAAGACACGACTTATCGCCACTGGCAGCAGCCACTGGTAACAGGATTAGCAGAGCGAGGTATGTAG
GCGGTGCTACAGAGTTCTTGAAGTGGTGGCCTAACTACGGCTACACTAGAAGAACAGTATTTGGTATCTG
CGCTCTGCTGAAGCCAGTTACCTTCGGAAAAAGAGTTGGTAGCTCTTGATCCGGCAAACAAACCACCGCT
GGTAGCGGTGGTTTTTTTGTTTGCAAGCAGCAGATTACGCGCAGAAAAAAAGGATCTCAAGAAGATCCTT
TGATCTTTTCTACGGGGTCTGACGCTCAGTGGAACGAAAACTCACGTTAAGGGATTTTGGTCATGAGATT
ATCAAAAAGGATCTTCACCTAGATCCTTTTAAATTAAAAATGAAGTTTTAAATCAATCTAAAGTATATAT
GAGTAAACTTGGTCTGACAGTTACCAATGCTTAATCAGTGAGGCACCTATCTCAGCGATCTGTCTATTTC
GTTCATCCATAGTTGCCTGACTCCCCGTCGTGTAGATAACTACGATACGGGAGGGCTTACCATCTGGCCC
CAGTGCTGCAATGATACCGCGAGACCCACGCTCACCGGCTCCAGATTTATCAGCAATAAACCAGCCAGCC
GGAAGGGCCGAGCGCAGAAGTGGTCCTGCAACTTTATCCGCCTCCATCCAGTCTATTAATTGTTGCCGGG
AAGCTAGAGTAAGTAGTTCGCCAGTTAATAGTTTGCGCAACGTTGTTGCCATTGCTACAGGCATCGTGGT
GTCACGCTCGTCGTTTGGTATGGCTTCATTCAGCTCCGGTTCCCAACGATCAAGGCGAGTTACATGATCC
CCCATGTTGTGCAAAAAAGCGGTTAGCTCCTTCGGTCCTCCGATCGTTGTCAGAAGTAAGTTGGCCGCAG
TGTTATCACTCATGGTTATGGCAGCACTGCATAATTCTCTTACTGTCATGCCATCCGTAAGATGCTTTTC
TGTGACTGGTGAGTACTCAACCAAGTCATTCTGAGAATAGTGTATGCGGCGACCGAGTTGCTCTTGCCCG
GCGTCAATACGGGATAATACCGCGCCACATAGCAGAACTTTAAAAGTGCTCATCATTGGAAAACGTTCTT
CGGGGCGAAAACTCTCAAGGATCTTACCGCTGTTGAGATCCAGTTCGATGTAACCCACTCGTGCACCCAA
CTGATCTTCAGCATCTTTTACTTTCACCAGCGTTTCTGGGTGAGCAAAAACAGGAAGGCAAAATGCCGCA
AAAAAGGGAATAAGGGCGACACGGAAATGTTGAATACTCATACTCTTCCTTTTTCAATATTATTGAAGCA
TTTATCAGGGTTATTGTCTCATGAGCGGATACATATTTGAATGTATTTAGAAAAATAAACAAATAGGGGT
TCCGCGCACATTTCCCCGAAAAGTGCCACCTGACGTCTAAGAAACCATTATTATCATGACATTAACCTAT
AAAAATAGGCGTATCACGAGGCCCTTTCGTC
